>Addgene plasmid #108922 | pGL3-basic-FTO promoter_WT | addgene full sequence | sequence record 209925 | Addgene NGS Result
GGTACCTCCACCCACCCTCATCCTCCCCCATCCTCCCGGGTACTCACCGTGCCACTGGCCCTGCAGCTAG
CTACCGTTGCTATAGCGCCGACAGCGTGGCGGGCGGCTGGCCGAGAGGAGCACGGGAGAAACATGGCAGG
CTCCCGTAGCCTCCTGGGAAATGTAGTTCTCCTTGGACTCTAGCCTGTTTGCTCGCGGGGTAGCGGACTA
CGCTCTTCCAGCTGTCGGACCTGGGAAATTCCTCGAGATCTGCGATCTAAGTAAGCTTGGCATTCCGGTA
CTGTTGGTAAAGCCACCATGGAAGACGCCAAAAACATAAAGAAAGGCCCGGCGCCATTCTATCCGCTGGA
AGATGGAACCGCTGGAGAGCAACTGCATAAGGCTATGAAGAGATACGCCCTGGTTCCTGGAACAATTGCT
TTTACAGATGCACATATCGAGGTGGACATCACTTACGCTGAGTACTTCGAAATGTCCGTTCGGTTGGCAG
AAGCTATGAAACGATATGGGCTGAATACAAATCACAGAATCGTCGTATGCAGTGAAAACTCTCTTCAATT
CTTTATGCCGGTGTTGGGCGCGTTATTTATCGGAGTTGCAGTTGCGCCCGCGAACGACATTTATAATGAA
CGTGAATTGCTCAACAGTATGGGCATTTCGCAGCCTACCGTGGTGTTCGTTTCCAAAAAGGGGTTGCAAA
AAATTTTGAACGTGCAAAAAAAGCTCCCAATCATCCAAAAAATTATTATCATGGATTCTAAAACGGATTA
CCAGGGATTTCAGTCGATGTACACGTTCGTCACATCTCATCTACCTCCCGGTTTTAATGAATACGATTTT
GTGCCAGAGTCCTTCGATAGGGACAAGACAATTGCACTGATCATGAACTCCTCTGGATCTACTGGTCTGC
CTAAAGGTGTCGCTCTGCCTCATAGAACTGCCTGCGTGAGATTCTCGCATGCCAGAGATCCTATTTTTGG
CAATCAAATCATTCCGGATACTGCGATTTTAAGTGTTGTTCCATTCCATCACGGTTTTGGAATGTTTACT
ACACTCGGATATTTGATATGTGGATTTCGAGTCGTCTTAATGTATAGATTTGAAGAAGAGCTGTTTCTGA
GGAGCCTTCAGGATTACAAGATTCAAAGTGCGCTGCTGGTGCCAACCCTATTCTCCTTCTTCGCCAAAAG
CACTCTGATTGACAAATACGATTTATCTAATTTACACGAAATTGCTTCTGGTGGCGCTCCCCTCTCTAAG
GAAGTCGGGGAAGCGGTTGCCAAGAGGTTCCATCTGCCAGGTATCAGGCAAGGATATGGGCTCACTGAGA
CTACATCAGCTATTCTGATTACACCCGAGGGGGATGATAAACCGGGCGCGGTCGGTAAAGTTGTTCCATT
TTTTGAAGCGAAGGTTGTGGATCTGGATACCGGGAAAACGCTGGGCGTTAATCAAAGAGGCGAACTGTGT
GTGAGAGGTCCTATGATTATGTCCGGTTATGTAAACAATCCGGAAGCGACCAACGCCTTGATTGACAAGG
ATGGATGGCTACATTCTGGAGACATAGCTTACTGGGACGAAGACGAACACTTCTTCATCGTTGACCGCCT
GAAGTCTCTGATTAAGTACAAAGGCTATCAGGTGGCTCCCGCTGAATTGGAATCCATCTTGCTCCAACAC
CCCAACATCTTCGACGCAGGTGTCGCAGGTCTTCCCGACGATGACGCCGGTGAACTTCCCGCCGCCGTTG
TTGTTTTGGAGCACGGAAAGACGATGACGGAAAAAGAGATCGTGGATTACGTCGCCAGTCAAGTAACAAC
CGCGAAAAAGTTGCGCGGAGGAGTTGTGTTTGTGGACGAAGTACCGAAAGGTCTTACCGGAAAACTCGAC
GCAAGAAAAATCAGAGAGATCCTCATAAAGGCCAAGAAGGGCGGAAAGATCGCCGTGTAATTCTAGAGTC
GGGGCGGCCGGCCGCTTCGAGCAGACATGATAAGATACATTGATGAGTTTGGACAAACCACAACTAGAAT
GCAGTGAAAAAAATGCTTTATTTGTGAAATTTGTGATGCTATTGCTTTATTTGTAACCATTATAAGCTGC
AATAAACAAGTTAACAACAACAATTGCATTCATTTTATGTTTCAGGTTCAGGGGGAGGTGTGGGAGGTTT
TTTAAAGCAAGTAAAACCTCTACAAATGTGGTAAAATCGATAAGGATCCGTCGACCGATGCCCTTGAGAG
CCTTCAACCCAGTCAGCTCCTTCCGGTGGGCGCGGGGCATGACTATCGTCGCCGCACTTATGACTGTCTT
CTTTATCATGCAACTCGTAGGACAGGTGCCGGCAGCGCTCTTCCGCTTCCTCGCTCACTGACTCGCTGCG
CTCGGTCGTTCGGCTGCGGCGAGCGGTATCAGCTCACTCAAAGGCGGTAATACGGTTATCCACAGAATCA
GGGGATAACGCAGGAAAGAACATGTGAGCAAAAGGCCAGCAAAAGGCCAGGAACCGTAAAAAGGCCGCGT
TGCTGGCGTTTTTCCATAGGCTCCGCCCCCCTGACGAGCATCACAAAAATCGACGCTCAAGTCAGAGGTG
GCGAAACCCGACAGGACTATAAAGATACCAGGCGTTTCCCCCTGGAAGCTCCCTCGTGCGCTCTCCTGTT
CCGACCCTGCCGCTTACCGGATACCTGTCCGCCTTTCTCCCTTCGGGAAGCGTGGCGCTTTCTCATAGCT
CACGCTGTAGGTATCTCAGTTCGGTGTAGGTCGTTCGCTCCAAGCTGGGCTGTGTGCACGAACCCCCCGT
TCAGCCCGACCGCTGCGCCTTATCCGGTAACTATCGTCTTGAGTCCAACCCGGTAAGACACGACTTATCG
CCACTGGCAGCAGCCACTGGTAACAGGATTAGCAGAGCGAGGTATGTAGGCGGTGCTACAGAGTTCTTGA
AGTGGTGGCCTAACTACGGCTACACTAGAAGAACAGTATTTGGTATCTGCGCTCTGCTGAAGCCAGTTAC
CTTCGGAAAAAGAGTTGGTAGCTCTTGATCCGGCAAACAAACCACCGCTGGTAGCGGTGGTTTTTTTGTT
TGCAAGCAGCAGATTACGCGCAGAAAAAAAGGATCTCAAGAAGATCCTTTGATCTTTTCTACGGGGTCTG
ACGCTCAGTGGAACGAAAACTCACGTTAAGGGATTTTGGTCATGAGATTATCAAAAAGGATCTTCACCTA
GATCCTTTTAAATTAAAAATGAAGTTTTAAATCAATCTAAAGTATATATGAGTAAACTTGGTCTGACAGT
TACCAATGCTTAATCAGTGAGGCACCTATCTCAGCGATCTGTCTATTTCGTTCATCCATAGTTGCCTGAC
TCCCCGTCGTGTAGATAACTACGATACGGGAGGGCTTACCATCTGGCCCCAGTGCTGCAATGATACCGCG
AGACCCACGCTCACCGGCTCCAGATTTATCAGCAATAAACCAGCCAGCCGGAAGGGCCGAGCGCAGAAGT
GGTCCTGCAACTTTATCCGCCTCCATCCAGTCTATTAATTGTTGCCGGGAAGCTAGAGTAAGTAGTTCGC
CAGTTAATAGTTTGCGCAACGTTGTTGCCATTGCTACAGGCATCGTGGTGTCACGCTCGTCGTTTGGTAT
GGCTTCATTCAGCTCCGGTTCCCAACGATCAAGGCGAGTTACATGATCCCCCATGTTGTGCAAAAAAGCG
GTTAGCTCCTTCGGTCCTCCGATCGTTGTCAGAAGTAAGTTGGCCGCAGTGTTATCACTCATGGTTATGG
CAGCACTGCATAATTCTCTTACTGTCATGCCATCCGTAAGATGCTTTTCTGTGACTGGTGAGTACTCAAC
CAAGTCATTCTGAGAATAGTGTATGCGGCGACCGAGTTGCTCTTGCCCGGCGTCAATACGGGATAATACC
GCGCCACATAGCAGAACTTTAAAAGTGCTCATCATTGGAAAACGTTCTTCGGGGCGAAAACTCTCAAGGA
TCTTACCGCTGTTGAGATCCAGTTCGATGTAACCCACTCGTGCACCCAACTGATCTTCAGCATCTTTTAC
TTTCACCAGCGTTTCTGGGTGAGCAAAAACAGGAAGGCAAAATGCCGCAAAAAAGGGAATAAGGGCGACA
CGGAAATGTTGAATACTCATACTCTTCCTTTTTCAATATTATTGAAGCATTTATCAGGGTTATTGTCTCA
TGAGCGGATACATATTTGAATGTATTTAGAAAAATAAACAAATAGGGGTTCCGCGCACATTTCCCCGAAA
AGTGCCACCTG
[124 nt withheld, positions 4282-4405]
C
[91 nt withheld, positions 4407-4497]
A
[49 nt withheld, positions 4499-4547]
CCTTTGACGTTGGAGTCCACGTTCTTT
[37 nt withheld, positions 4575-4611]
ACCCTATCTCGGTCTATTCTTTTGATTTATAAGGGATTTTGCCGATTTCGGCCTATTGGTTAAAAAATGA
GCTGATTTAACAAAAATTTAACGCGAATTTTAACAAAATATTAACGCTTACAATTTGCCATTCGCCATTC
AGGCTGCGCAACTGTTGGGAAGGGCGATCGGTGCGGGCCTCTTCGCTATTACGCCAGCCCAAGCTACCAT
GATAAGTAAGTAATATTAAGGTACGGGAGGTACTTGGAGCGGCCGCAATAAAATATCTTTATTTTCATTA
CATCTGTGTGTTGGTTTTTTGTGTGAATCGATAGTACTAACATACGCTCTCCATCAAAACAAAACGAAAC
AAAACAAACTAGCAAAATAGGCTGTCCCCAGTGCAAGTGCAGGTGCCAGAACATTTCTCTATCGATA
Features (pLannotate 1.2.2; 11 found; start..end, strand, type, name):
    298..1950    +  CDS            luciferase: firefly luciferase; luc+; enhanced luc+ version of the luciferase gene
   1991..2112    -  polyA_signal   SV40 poly(A) signal: SV40 polyadenylation signal
   2135..2203    -  CDS            large T antigen (fragment): large T antigen from SV40 (simian virus 40)
   2219..2351    +  CDS            TcR (fragment): tetracycline efflux protein; tet; confers resistance to tetracycline
   2531..3119    -  rep_origin     ori: high-copy-number ColE1/pMB1/pBR322/pUC origin of replication
   3290..4150    -  CDS            AmpR: β-lactamase; bla; confers resistance to ampicillin, carbenicillin, and related antibiotics
   4151..4255    -  promoter       AmpR promoter: bla
   4282..4710    +  rep_origin     f1 ori (sequence partly withheld): f1 bacteriophage origin of replication; arrow indicates direction of (+) strand synthesis
   4742..4809    -  CDS            lacZα (fragment): LacZα fragment of β-galactosidase; lacZ fragment
   4868..4916    +  polyA_signal   poly(A) signal: synthetic polyadenylation signal
   4930..5021    +  misc_feature   pause site: RNA polymerase II transcriptional pause signal from the human α2 globin gene
