[The description below was written by a language model from this plasmid's Addgene catalogue record and pLannotate feature annotations shown in this document.]
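Description:
pGL3-basic-FTO promoter_WT is a promoter-reporter plasmid built on the pGL3-basic backbone, a firefly luciferase vector that carries no eukaryotic promoter or enhancer of its own. A 247 bp fragment described as the core promoter region of the human FTO gene, in its wild-type form, was inserted between the KpnI and XhoI sites of the multiple cloning site, both of which remain intact. The feature table does not annotate this insert, but the unannotated stretch preceding the luciferase coding sequence is where it would sit. In that position it is the only element available to drive transcription of the downstream luc+ (enhanced firefly luciferase) gene, so luciferase activity in transfected mammalian cells reads out FTO promoter strength.

The luciferase open reading frame is followed by an SV40 late polyadenylation signal. Upstream of the cloning region, a synthetic poly(A) signal and an RNA polymerase II transcriptional pause site from the human α2 globin gene suppress read-through transcription from the backbone, keeping background signal low. In bacteria the plasmid is maintained at high copy through a ColE1/pUC-type origin and selected with ampicillin via the β-lactamase gene and its bla promoter. An f1 origin allows single-stranded DNA production. The short large T antigen, TcR and lacZα fragments called by the annotation are non-functional backbone remnants.

The construct is suited to transient transfection luciferase assays examining transcriptional regulation of FTO, which encodes an m6A RNA demethylase. The "WT" designation suggests use as a reference alongside mutated promoter versions, though the record does not describe any such counterparts.
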