Addgene plasmid #108922: pGL3-basic-FTO promoter_WT
Purpose: The core promoter region of FTO was inserted into pGL3 basic vector
Depositing lab: Jianjun Chen. Depositing organization: University of Cincinnati. Publication: R-2HG Exhibits Anti-tumor Activity by Targeting FTO/m(6)A/MYC/CEBPA Signaling. Su R, Dong L, Li C, Nachtergaele S, Wunderlich M, Qing Y, Deng X, Wang Y, Weng X, Hu C, Yu M, Skibbe J, Dai Q, Zou D, Wu T, Yu K, Weng H, Huang H, Ferchen K, Qin X, Zhang B, Qi J, Sasaki AT, Plas DR, Bradner JE, Wei M, Marcucci G, Jiang X, Mulloy JC, Jin J, He C, Chen J. Cell. 2018 Jan 11;172(1-2):90-105.e23. doi: 10.1016/j.cell.2017.11.031. Epub 2017 Dec 14. PubMed 29249359.
Backbone
  Vector backbone: pGL3-basic
  Backbone manufacturer: Promega
  Backbone size w/o insert (bp): 4818
  Vector type: Mammalian Expression
Growth in bacteria
  Bacterial resistance: Ampicillin, 100 μg/mL
  Growth temperature: 37°C
  Growth strain: DH5alpha
  Copy number: High Copy
Gene/Insert
  Gene/Insert name: FTO
  Species: H. sapiens (human)
  Insert size (bp): 247
  Mutation: NA
  Entrez Gene: FTO (a.k.a. ALKBH9, BMIQ14, GDFD, IFEX9)
  Tag / fusion protein: NA
  Cloning method: Restriction Enzyme; 5′ cloning site Kpn1 (not destroyed); 3′ cloning site Xho1 (not destroyed)
  Sequencing primers: 5′ RVprimer3
Terms and licenses: Academic/Nonprofit Terms; Industry Terms: Not Available to Industry
How to cite: pGL3-basic-FTO promoter_WT was a gift from Jianjun Chen (Addgene plasmid # 108922 ; http://n2t.net/addgene:108922 ; RRID:Addgene_108922)
