>Addgene plasmid #108922 | pGL3-basic-FTO promoter_WT | depositor partial sequence | sequence record 205334 | pGL3-basic-FTO promoter_WT sequence 247 bps
GGTACCTCCACCCACCCTCATCCTCCCCCATCCTCCCGGGTACTCACCGTGCCACTGGCCCTGCAGCTAG
CTACCGTTGCTATAGCGCCGACAGCGTGGCGGGCGGCTGGCCGAGAGGAGCACGGGAGAAACATGGCAGG
CTCCCGTAGCCTCCTGGGAAATGTAGTTCTCCTTGGACTCTAGCCTGTTTGCTCGCGGGGTAGCGGACTA
CGCTCTTCCAGCTGTCGGACCTGGGAAATTCCTCGAG
